>Addgene plasmid #143745 | TFORF1034 | addgene full sequence | sequence record 407893 | Addgene NGS Result
TTAATGTAGTCTTATGCAATACTCTTGTAGTCTTGCAACATGGTAACGATGAGTTAGCAACATGCCTTAC
AAGGAGAGAAAAAGCACCGTGCATGCCGATTGGTGGAAGTAAGGTGGTACGATCGTGCCTTATTAGGAAG
GCAACAGACGGGTCTGACATGGATTGGACGAACCACTGAATTGCCGCATTGCAGAGATATTGTATTTAAG
TGCCTAGCTCGATACATAAACGGGTCTCTCTGGTTAGACCAGATCTGAGCCTGGGAGCTCTCTGGCTAAC
TAGGGAACCCACTGCTTAAGCCTCAATAAAGCTTGCCTTGAGTGCTTCAAGTAGTGTGTGCCCGTCTGTT
GTGTGACTCTGGTAACTAGAGATCCCTCAGACCCTTTTAGTCAGTGTGGAAAATCTCTAGCAGTGGCGCC
CGAACAGGGACTTGAAAGCGAAAGGGAAACCAGAGGAGCTCTCTCGACGCAGGACTCGGCTTGCTGAAGC
GCGCACGGCAAGAGGCGAGGGGCGGCGACTGGTGAGTACGCCAAAAATTTTGACTAGCGGAGGCTAGAAG
GAGAGAGATGGGTGCGAGAGCGTCAGTATTAAGCGGGGGAGAATTAGATCGCGATGGGAAAAAATTCGGT
TAAGGCCAGGGGGAAAGAAAAAATATAAATTAAAACATATAGTATGGGCAAGCAGGGAGCTAGAACGATT
CGCAGTTAATCCTGGCCTGTTAGAAACATCAGAAGGCTGTAGACAAATACTGGGACAGCTACAACCATCC
CTTCAGACAGGATCAGAAGAACTTAGATCATTATATAATACAGTAGCAACCCTCTATTGTGTGCATCAAA
GGATAGAGATAAAAGACACCAAGGAAGCTTTAGACAAGATAGAGGAAGAGCAAAACAAAAGTAAGACCAC
CGCACAGCAAGCGGCCGCTGATCTTCAGACCTGGAGGAGGAGATATGAGGGACAATTGGAGAAGTGAATT
ATATAAATATAAAGTAGTAAAAATTGAACCATTAGGAGTAGCACCCACCAAGGCAAAGAGAAGAGTGGTG
CAGAGAGAAAAAAGAGCAGTGGGAATAGGAGCTTTGTTCCTTGGGTTCTTGGGAGCAGCAGGAAGCACTA
TGGGCGCAGCGTCAATGACGCTGACGGTACAGGCCAGACAATTATTGTCTGGTATAGTGCAGCAGCAGAA
CAATTTGCTGAGGGCTATTGAGGCGCAACAGCATCTGTTGCAACTCACAGTCTGGGGCATCAAGCAGCTC
CAGGCAAGAATCCTGGCTGTGGAAAGATACCTAAAGGATCAACAGCTCCTGGGGATTTGGGGTTGCTCTG
GAAAACTCATTTGCACCACTGCTGTGCCTTGGAATGCTAGTTGGAGTAATAAATCTCTGGAACAGATTTG
GAATCACACGACCTGGATGGAGTGGGACAGAGAAATTAACAATTACACAAGCTTAATACACTCCTTAATT
GAAGAATCGCAAAACCAGCAAGAAAAGAATGAACAAGAATTATTGGAATTAGATAAATGGGCAAGTTTGT
GGAATTGGTTTAACATAACAAATTGGCTGTGGTATATAAAATTATTCATAATGATAGTAGGAGGCTTGGT
AGGTTTAAGAATAGTTTTTGCTGTACTTTCTATAGTGAATAGAGTTAGGCAGGGATATTCACCATTATCG
TTTCAGACCCACCTCCCAACCCCGAGGGGACCCATGCATTGCATCTCAATTAGTCAGCAACCAGGTGTGG
AAAGTCCCCAGGCTCCCCAGCAGGCAGAAGTATGCAAAGCATGCGTCTCAATTAGTCAGCAACCATAGTC
CCGCCCCTAACTCCGCCCATCCCGCCCCTAACTCCGCCCAGTTCCGCCCATTCTCCGCCCCATGGCTGAC
TAATTTTTTTTATTTATGCAGAGGCCGAGGCCGCCTCGGCCTCTGAGCTATTCCAGAAGTAGTGAGGAGG
CTTTTTTGGAGGCCTAGGCTTTTGCAAAAAGCTTTCTAGAGGTACCACCGGAGCTTACCATGACCGAGTA
CAAGCCCACGGTGCGCCTCGCCACCCGCGACGACGTCCCCAGGGCCGTACGCACCCTCGCCGCCGCGTTC
GCCGACTACCCCGCCACGCGCCACACCGTCGATCCGGACCGCCACATCGAGCGGGTCACCGAGCTGCAAG
AACTCTTCCTCACGCGCGTCGGGCTCGACATCGGCAAGGTGTGGGTCGCGGACGACGGCGCCGCCGTGGC
GGTCTGGACCACGCCGGAGAGCGTCGAAGCGGGGGCGGTGTTCGCCGAGATCGGCCCGCGCATGGCCGAG
TTGAGCGGTTCCCGGCTGGCCGCGCAGCAACAGATGGAAGGCCTCCTGGCGCCGCACCGGCCCAAGGAGC
CCGCGTGGTTCCTGGCCACCGTCGGCGTCTCGCCCGACCACCAGGGCAAGGGTCTGGGCAGCGCCGTCGT
GCTCCCCGGAGTGGAGGCGGCCGAGCGCGCCGGGGTGCCCGCCTTCCTGGAGACCTCCGCGCCCCGCAAC
CTCCCCTTCTACGAGCGGCTCGGCTTCACCGTCACCGCCGACGTCGAGGTGCCCGAAGGACCGCGCACCT
GGTGCATGACCCGCAAGCCCGGTGCCAGTTAACGAATTCTAGATCTTGAGACAAATGGCAGTATTCATCC
ACAATTTTAAAAGAAAAGGGGGGATTGGGGGGTACAGTGCAGGGGAAAGAATAGTAGACATAATAGCAAC
AGACATACAAACTAAAGAATTACAAAAACAAATTACAAAAATTCAAAATTTTCGGGTTTATTACAGGGAC
AGCAGAGATCCACTTTGGCGCCGGCTCGAGGCCTGCAGGTGCAAAGATGGATAAAGTTTTAAACAGAGAG
GAATCTTTGCAGCTAATGGACCTTCTAGGTCTTGAAAGGAGTGGGAATTGGCTCCGGTGCCCGTCAGTGG
GCAGAGCGCACATCGCCCACAGTCCCCGAGAAGTTGGGGGGAGGGGTCGGCAATTGAACCGGTGCCTAGA
GAAGGTGGCGCGGGGTAAACTGGGAAAGTGATGTCGTGTACTGGCTCCGCCTTTTTCCCGAGGGTGGGGG
AGAACCGTATATAAGTGCAGTAGTCGCCGTGAACGTTCTTTTTCGCAACGGGTTTGCCGCCAGAACACAG
GTAAGTGCCGTGTGTGGTTCCCGCGGGCCTGGCCTCTTTACGGGTTATGGCCCTTGCGTGCCTTGAATTA
CTTCCACCTGGCTGCAGTACGTGATTCTTGATCCCGAGCTTCGGGTTGGAAGTGGGTGGGAGAGTTCGAG
GCCTTGCGCTTAAGGAGCCCCTTCGCCTCGTGCTTGAGTTGAGGCCTGGCCTGGGCGCTGGGGCCGCCGC
GTGCGAATCTGGTGGCACCTTCGCGCCTGTCTCGCTGCTTTCGATAAGTCTCTAGCCATTTAAAATTTTT
GATGACCTGCTGCGACGCTTTTTTTCTGGCAAGATAGTCTTGTAAATGCGGGCCAAGATCTGCACACTGG
TATTTCGGTTTTTGGGGCCGCGGGCGGCGACGGGGCCCGTGCGTCCCAGCGCACATGTTCGGCGAGGCGG
GGCCTGCGAGCGCGGCCACCGAGAATCGGACGGGGGTAGTCTCAAGCTGGCCGGCCTGCTCTGGTGCCTG
GCCTCGCGCCGCCGTGTATCGCCCCGCCCTGGGCGGCAAGGCTGGCCCGGTCGGCACCAGTTGCGTGAGC
GGAAAGATGGCCGCTTCCCGGCCCTGCTGCAGGGAGCTCAAAATGGAGGACGCGGCGCTCGGGAGAGCGG
GCGGGTGAGTCACCCACACAAAGGAAAAGGGCCTTTCCGTCCTCAGCCGTCGCTTCATGTGACTCCACGG
AGTACCGGGCGCCGTCCAGGCACCTCGATTAGTTCTCGAGCTTTTGGAGTACGTCGTCTTTAGGTTGGGG
GGAGGGGTTTTATGCGATGGAGTTTCCCCACACTGAGTGGGTGGAGACTGAAGTTAGGCCAGCTTGGCAC
TTGATGTAATTCTCCTTGGAATTTGCCCTTTTTGAGTTTGGATCTTGGTTCATTCTCAAGCCTCAGACAG
TGGTTCAAAGTTTTTTTCTTCCATTTCAGGTGTCGTGAGGCTAGCACCGCCACCCTGCAGGACCCGGCTT
CCACGTGTGTCCCGGAGCCGGCGTCTCAGCACACGCTCCGCTCCGGGCCTGGGTGCCTACAGCAGCCAGA
GCAGCAGGGAGTCCGGGACCCGGGCGGCATCTGGGCCAAGTTAGGCGCCGCCGAGGCCAGCGCTGAACGT
CTCCAGGGCCGGAGGAGCCGCGGGGCGTCCGGGTCTGAGCCGCAGCAAATGGGCTCCGACGTGCGGGACC
TGAACGCGCTGCTGCCCGCCGTCCCCTCCCTGGGTGGCGGCGGCGGCTGTGCCCTGCCTGTGAGCGGCGC
GGCGCAGTGGGCGCCGGTGCTGGACTTTGCGCCCCCGGGCGCTTCGGCTTACGGGTCGTTGGGCGGCCCC
GCGCCGCCACCGGCTCCGCCGCCACCCCCGCCGCCGCCGCCTCACTCCTTCATCAAACAGGAGCCGAGCT
GGGGCGGCGCGGAGCCGCACGAGGAGCAGTGCCTGAGCGCCTTCACTGTCCACTTTTCCGGCCAGTTCAC
TGGCACAGCCGGAGCCTGTCGCTACGGGCCCTTCGGTCCTCCTCCGCCCAGCCAGGCGTCATCCGGCCAG
GCCAGGATGTTTCCTAACGCGCCCTACCTGCCCAGCTGCCTCGAGAGCCAGCCCGCTATTCGCAATCAGG
GTTACAGCACGGTCACCTTCGACGGGACGCCCAGCTACGGTCACACGCCCTCGCACCATGCGGCGCAGTT
CCCCAACCACTCATTCAAGCATGAGGATCCCATGGGCCAGCAGGGCTCGCTGGGTGAGCAGCAGTACTCG
GTGCCGCCCCCGGTCTATGGCTGCCACACCCCCACCGACAGCTGCACCGGCAGCCAGGCTTTGCTGCTGA
GGACGCCCTACAGCAGTGACAATTTATACCAAATGACATCCCAGCTTGAATGCATGACCTGGAATCAGAT
GAACTTAGGAGCCACCTTAAAGGGCCACAGCACAGGGTACGAGAGCGATAACCACACAACGCCCATCCTC
TGCGGAGCCCAATACAGAATACACACGCACGGTGTCTTCAGAGGCATTCAGGATGTGCGACGTGTGCCTG
GAGTAGCCCCGACTCTTGTACGGTCGGCATCTGAGACCAGTGAGAAACGCCCCTTCATGTGTGCTTACCC
AGGCTGCAATAAGAGATATTTTAAGCTGTCCCACTTACAGATGCACAGCAGGAAGCACACTGGTGAGAAA
CCATACCAGTGTGACTTCAAGGACTGTGAACGAAGGTTTTCTCGTTCAGACCAGCTCAAAAGACACCAAA
GGAGACATACAGGTGTGAAACCATTCCAGTGTAAAACTTGTCAGCGAAAGTTCTCCCGGTCCGACCACCT
GAAGACCCACACCAGGACTCATACAGGTGAAAAGCCCTTCAGCTGTCGGTGGCCAAGTTGTCAGAAAAAG
TTTGCCCGGTCAGATGAATTAGTCCGCCATCACAACATGCATCAGAGAAACATGACCAAACTCCAGCTGG
CGCTTTAGTAATGAACTAGTCCGTAACTTGAAAGTATTTCGATTTCTTGGCTTTATATATCTTGTGGAAA
GGACGAGGTACATTTCTGGGTTTGCACGGTACGCGTTAAGTCGACAATCAACCTCTGGATTACAAAATTT
GTGAAAGATTGACTGGTATTCTTAACTATGTTGCTCCTTTTACGCTATGTGGATACGCTGCTTTAATGCC
TTTGTATCATGCTATTGCTTCCCGTATGGCTTTCATTTTCTCCTCCTTGTATAAATCCTGGTTGCTGTCT
CTTTATGAGGAGTTGTGGCCCGTTGTCAGGCAACGTGGCGTGGTGTGCACTGTGTTTGCTGACGCAACCC
CCACTGGTTGGGGCATTGCCACCACCTGTCAGCTCCTTTCCGGGACTTTCGCTTTCCCCCTCCCTATTGC
CACGGCGGAACTCATCGCCGCCTGCCTTGCCCGCTGCTGGACAGGGGCTCGGCTGTTGGGCACTGACAAT
TCCGTGGTGTTGTCGGGGAAATCATCGTCCTTTCCTTGGCTGCTCGCCTGTGTTGCCACCTGGATTCTGC
GCGGGACGTCCTTCTGCTACGTCCCTTCGGCCCTCAATCCAGCGGACCTTCCTTCCCGCGGCCTGCTGCC
GGCTCTGCGGCCTCTTCCGCGTCTTCGCCTTCGCCCTCAGACGAGTCGGATCTCCCTTTGGGCCGCCTCC
CCGCGTCGACTTTAAGACCAATGACTTACAAGGCAGCTGTAGATCTTAGCCACTTTTTAAAAGAAAAGGG
GGGACTGGAAGGGCTAATTCACTCCCAACGAAGACAAGATCTGCTTTTTGCTTGTACTGGGTCTCTCTGG
TTAGACCAGATCTGAGCCTGGGAGCTCTCTGGCTAACTAGGGAACCCACTGCTTAAGCCTCAATAAAGCT
TGCCTTGAGTGCTTCAAGTAGTGTGTGCCCGTCTGTTGTGTGACTCTGGTAACTAGAGATCCCTCAGACC
CTTTTAGTCAGTGTGGAAAATCTCTAGCAGTACGTATAGTAGTTCATGTCATCTTATTATTCAGTATTTA
TAACTTGCAAAGAAATGAATATCAGAGAGTGAGAGGAACTTGTTTATTGCAGCTTATAATGGTTACAAAT
AAAGCAATAGCATCACAAATTTCACAAATAAAGCATTTTTTTCACTGCATTCTAGTTGTGGTTTGTCCAA
ACTCATCAATGTATCTTATCATGTCTGGCTCTAGCTATCCCGCCCCTAACTCCGCCCATCCCGCCCCTAA
CTCCGCCCAGTTCCGCCCATTCTCCGCCCCATGGCTGACTAATTTTTTTTATTTATGCAGAGGCCGAGGC
CGCCTCGGCCTCTGAGCTATTCCAGAAGTAGTGAGGAGGCTTTTTTGGAGGCCTAGGGACGTACCCAATT
CGCCCTATAGTGAGTCGTATTACGCGCGCTCACTGGCCGTCGTTTTACAACGTCGTGACTGGGAAAACCC
TGGCGTTACCCAACTTAATCGCCTTGCAGCACATCCCCCTTTCGCCAGCTGGCGTAATAGCGAAGAGGCC
CGCACCGATCGCCCTTCCCAACAGTTGCGCAGCCTGAATGGCGAATGGG
[124 nt withheld, positions 7190-7313]
C
[91 nt withheld, positions 7315-7405]
A
[49 nt withheld, positions 7407-7455]
CCTTTGACGTTGGAGTCCACGTTCTTT
[37 nt withheld, positions 7483-7519]
ACCCTATCTCGGTCTATTCTTTTGATTTATAAGGGATTTTGCCGATTTCGGCCTATTGGTTAAAAAATGA
GCTGATTTAACAAAAATTTAACGCGAATTTTAACAAAATATTAACGCTTACAATTTAGGTGGCACTTTTC
GGGGAAATGTGCGCGGAACCCCTATTTGTTTATTTTTCTAAATACATTCAAATATGTATCCGCTCATGAG
ACAATAACCCTGATAAATGCTTCAATAATATTGAAAAAGGAAGAGTATGAGTATTCAACATTTCCGTGTC
GCCCTTATTCCCTTTTTTGCGGCATTTTGCCTTCCTGTTTTTGCTCACCCAGAAACGCTGGTGAAAGTAA
AAGATGCTGAAGATCAGTTGGGTGCACGAGTGGGTTACATCGAACTGGATCTCAACAGCGGTAAGATCCT
TGAGAGTTTTCGCCCCGAAGAACGTTTTCCAATGATGAGCACTTTTAAAGTTCTGCTATGTGGCGCGGTA
TTATCCCGTATTGACGCCGGGCAAGAGCAACTCGGTCGCCGCATACACTATTCTCAGAATGACTTGGTTG
AGTACTCACCAGTCACAGAAAAGCATCTTACGGATGGCATGACAGTAAGAGAATTATGCAGTGCTGCCAT
AACCATGAGTGATAACACTGCGGCCAACTTACTTCTGACAACGATCGGAGGACCGAAGGAGCTAACCGCT
TTTTTGCACAACATGGGGGATCATGTAACTCGCCTTGATCGTTGGGAACCGGAGCTGAATGAAGCCATAC
CAAACGACGAGCGTGACACCACGATGCCTGTAGCAATGGCAACAACGTTGCGCAAACTATTAACTGGCGA
ACTACTTACTCTAGCTTCCCGGCAACAATTAATAGACTGGATGGAGGCGGATAAAGTTGCAGGACCACTT
CTGCGCTCGGCCCTTCCGGCTGGCTGGTTTATTGCTGATAAATCTGGAGCCGGTGAGCGTGGGTCTCGCG
GTATCATTGCAGCACTGGGGCCAGATGGTAAGCCCTCCCGTATCGTAGTTATCTACACGACGGGGAGTCA
GGCAACTATGGATGAACGAAATAGACAGATCGCTGAGATAGGTGCCTCACTGATTAAGCATTGGTAACTG
TCAGACCAAGTTTACTCATATATACTTTAGATTGATTTAAAACTTCATTTTTAATTTAAAAGGATCTAGG
TGAAGATCCTTTTTGATAATCTCATGACCAAAATCCCTTAACGTGAGTTTTCGTTCCACTGAGCGTCAGA
CCCCGTAGAAAAGATCAAAGGATCTTCTTGAGATCCTTTTTTTCTGCGCGTAATCTGCTGCTTGCAAACA
AAAAAACCACCGCTACCAGCGGTGGTTTGTTTGCCGGATCAAGAGCTACCAACTCTTTTTCCGAAGGTAA
CTGGCTTCAGCAGAGCGCAGATACCAAATACTGTTCTTCTAGTGTAGCCGTAGTTAGGCCACCACTTCAA
GAACTCTGTAGCACCGCCTACATACCTCGCTCTGCTAATCCTGTTACCAGTGGCTGCTGCCAGTGGCGAT
AAGTCGTGTCTTACCGGGTTGGACTCAAGACGATAGTTACCGGATAAGGCGCAGCGGTCGGGCTGAACGG
GGGGTTCGTGCACACAGCCCAGCTTGGAGCGAACGACCTACACCGAACTGAGATACCTACAGCGTGAGCT
ATGAGAAAGCGCCACGCTTCCCGAAGGGAGAAAGGCGGACAGGTATCCGGTAAGCGGCAGGGTCGGAACA
GGAGAGCGCACGAGGGAGCTTCCAGGGGGAAACGCCTGGTATCTTTATAGTCCTGTCGGGTTTCGCCACC
TCTGACTTGAGCGTCGATTTTTGTGATGCTCGTCAGGGGGGCGGAGCCTATGGAAAAACGCCAGCAACGC
GGCCTTTTTACGGTTCCTGGCCTTTTGCTGGCCTTTTGCTCACATGTTCTTTCCTGCGTTATCCCCTGAT
TCTGTGGATAACCGTATTACCGCCTTTGAGTGAGCTGATACCGCTCGCCGCAGCCGAACGACCGAGCGCA
GCGAGTCAGTGAGCGAGGAAGCGGAAGAGCGCCCAATACGCAAACCGCCTCTCCCCGCGCGTTGGCCGAT
TCATTAATGCAGCTGGCACGACAGGTTTCCCGACTGGAAAGCGGGCAGTGAGCGCAACGCAATTAATGTG
AGTTAGCTCACTCATTAGGCACCCCAGGCTTTACACTTTATGCTTCCGGCTCGTATGTTGTGTGGAATTG
TGAGCGGATAACAATTTCACACAGGAAACAGCTATGACCATGATTACGCCAAGCGCGCAATTAACCCTCA
CTAAAGGGAACAAAAGCTGGAGCTGCAAGC
Features (pLannotate 1.2.2; 31 found; start..end, strand, type, name):
      5..231     +  promoter       RSV promoter: Rous sarcoma virus enhancer/promoter
    232..412     +  LTR            5' LTR (truncated): truncated 5' long terminal repeat (LTR) from HIV-1
    459..584     +  misc_feature   HIV-1 Ψ: packaging signal of human immunodeficiency virus type 1
    568..931     +  CDS            HIV-1 gag (fragment): gag protein from human immunodeficiency virus 1; gag
   1077..1310    +  misc_feature   RRE: The Rev response element (RRE) of HIV-1 allows for Rev-dependent mRNA export from the nucleus to the cytoplasm.
   1687..1713    +  CDS            Rev (fragment): human immunodeficiency virus 1 (HIV-1) Rev protein; rev; enhances nuclear export of unspliced and incompletely spliced viral mRNAs
   1720..1743    +  promoter       SV40 promoter (fragment): SV40 early promoter
   1744..1815    +  promoter       SV40 promoter (fragment): SV40 enhancer and early promoter
   1839..1974    +  rep_origin     SV40 ori: SV40 origin of replication
   2020..2616    +  CDS            PuroR (fragment): puromycin N-acetyltransferase; pac from Streptomyces; confers resistance to puromycin
   2665..2782    +  misc_feature   cPPT/CTS: central polypurine tract and central termination sequence of HIV-1
   2847..2913    +  CDS            small t antigen (fragment): SV40 (simian virus 40) small t antigen
   2920..4098    +  promoter       EF-1α promoter: strong constitutive promoter for human elongation factor EF-1α
   4319..5605    +  CDS            WT1: WT1_HUMAN - Experimental evidence at protein level: Swiss-Prot protein existence level 1. Transcription factor that plays an important role in cellular development and cell survival (PubMed:7862533). Recognizes and binds to the DNA sequence 5'-GCG(T/G)GGGCG-3' (PubMed:7862533, PubMed:17716689, PubMed:25258363). Regulates the expression of numerous target genes, including EPO. Plays an essential role for development of the urogenital system. It has a tumor suppressor as well as an oncogenic role in tumor formation. Function may be isoform-specific: isoforms lacking the KTS motif may act as tran
   5621..5674    +  promoter       U6 promoter (fragment): RNA polymerase III promoter for human U6 snRNA
   5716..6304    +  misc_feature   WPRE: woodchuck hepatitis virus posttranscriptional regulatory element
   6355..6374    +  misc_feature   cPPT/CTS (fragment): central polypurine tract and central termination sequence of HIV-1
   6376..6609    +  LTR            3' LTR (ΔU3): self-inactivating 3' long terminal repeat (LTR) from HIV-1
   6687..6808    +  polyA_signal   SV40 poly(A) signal: SV40 polyadenylation signal
   6848..6983    +  rep_origin     SV40 ori: SV40 origin of replication
   7004..7022    -  promoter       T7 promoter: promoter for bacteriophage T7 RNA polymerase
   7030..7185    +  CDS            lacZα (fragment): LacZα fragment of β-galactosidase; lacZ fragment
   7190..7618    +  rep_origin     f1 ori (sequence partly withheld): f1 bacteriophage origin of replication; arrow indicates direction of (+) strand synthesis
   7671..7775    +  promoter       AmpR promoter: bla
   7776..8636    +  CDS            AmpR: β-lactamase; bla; confers resistance to ampicillin, carbenicillin, and related antibiotics
   8807..9395    +  rep_origin     ori: high-copy-number ColE1/pMB1/pBR322/pUC origin of replication
   9578..9670    +  CDS            lacI (fragment): lac repressor; lacI; The lac repressor binds to the lac operator to inhibit transcription in E. coli. This inhibition can be relieved by adding lactose or isopropyl-β-D-thiogalactopyranoside (IPTG).
   9683..9704    +  protein_bind   CAP binding site: CAP binding activates transcription in the presence of cAMP. E. coli catabolite activator protein
   9719..9749    +  promoter       lac promoter: promoter for the E. coli lac operon
   9757..9773    +  protein_bind   lac operator: The lac repressor binds to the lac operator to inhibit transcription in E. coli. This inhibition can be relieved by adding lactose or isopropyl-β-D-thiogalactopyranoside (IPTG). lac repressor encoded by lacI
   9818..9836    +  promoter       T3 promoter: promoter for bacteriophage T3 RNA polymerase
