[The description below was written by a language model from this plasmid's Addgene catalogue record and pLannotate feature annotations shown in this document.]
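Description:
TFORF1034 is a lentiviral mammalian expression plasmid built on the pLX_TRC317 backbone and carrying the human transcription factor WT1 as an overexpression ORF. It belongs to a barcoded transcription factor ORF collection in which each construct carries a unique 24-bp barcode, so that the factor delivered to a cell can be identified in pooled screens. The barcode is not annotated as a separate feature in the table. In bacteria the plasmid is maintained through a high-copy ColE1/pUC-type origin and ampicillin resistance (AmpR). An f1 origin and remnants of a lac/T7/T3 cloning region are also present in the backbone. The depositor notes that the plasmid can recombine during propagation.

The viral portion has a third-generation, self-inactivating layout. An RSV promoter drives a truncated HIV-1 5' LTR, followed by the Ψ packaging signal, a gag fragment, the RRE for Rev-dependent RNA export, and a cPPT/CTS. The cassette ends in a ΔU3 3' LTR followed by an SV40 polyadenylation signal. Two expression units lie between the LTRs. An SV40 early promoter drives puromycin N-acetyltransferase for selection of transduced cells, and downstream a human EF-1α promoter drives the WT1 ORF. The annotated WT1 coding match is somewhat shorter than the recorded insert size of about 1.6 kb. A WPRE after the ORF enhances transcript stability and expression. A short U6 promoter fragment sits between the ORF and the WPRE, and the record does not explain its role. The construct is intended for packaging into lentivirus to stably overexpress WT1, individually or within pooled screens such as those for directed differentiation.
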