Addgene plasmid #143745: TFORF1034
Purpose: Lentiviral vector for overexpressing transcription factor ORFs with unique 24-bp barcodes. Barcodes facilitate identification of transcription factors in pooled screens.
Depositing lab: Feng Zhang. Depositing organization: Broad Institute. Publication: A transcription factor atlas of directed differentiation. Joung J, Ma S, Tay T, Geiger-Schuller KR, Kirchgatterer PC, Verdine VK, Guo B, Arias-Garcia MA, Allen WE, Singh A, Kuksenko O, Abudayyeh OO, Gootenberg JS, Fu Z, Macrae RK, Buenrostro JD, Regev A, Zhang F. Cell. 2023 Jan 5;186(1):209-229.e26. doi: 10.1016/j.cell.2022.11.026. PubMed 36608654.
Backbone
  Vector backbone: pLX_TRC317
  Backbone manufacturer: Broad Institute Genetic Perturbation Platform
  Backbone size w/o insert (bp): 8264
  Vector type: Mammalian Expression, Lentiviral
  Selectable markers: Puromycin
Growth in bacteria
  Bacterial resistance: Ampicillin, 100 μg/mL
  Growth temperature: 37°C
  Growth strain: NEB Stable
  Copy number: High Copy
Gene/Insert
  Gene/Insert name: WT1
  Species: H. sapiens (human)
  Insert size (bp): 1595
  Entrez Gene: WT1 (a.k.a. AWT1, GUD, NPHS4, WAGR, WIT-2, WT-1, WT33)
  Promoter: EF1a
  Cloning method: Unknown
  Sequencing primers: 5′ GGGTGGAGACTGAAGTTAGGCCAG; 3′ CACATAGCGTAAAAGGAGCAACATAG
Terms and licenses: Academic/Nonprofit Terms; Industry Terms: Not Available to Industry
Depositor comments: NM_000378,ENST00000452863,ENST00000639563 . The transcription factor ORF portion of this plasmid was synthesized by Genewiz. Please test multiple small colonies in case of plasmid recombination. To make this collection available in a timely manner, a portion of this collection was not fully sequenced by Addgene. If an Addgene verified full plasmid sequence is not available, please contact us prior to placing an order to request the full sequence.
How to cite: TFORF1034 was a gift from Feng Zhang (Addgene plasmid # 143745 ; http://n2t.net/addgene:143745 ; RRID:Addgene_143745)
