>Addgene plasmid #143745 | TFORF1034 | depositor partial sequence | sequence record 283362 | Insert
ACCGCCACCCTGCAGGACCCGGCTTCCACGTGTGTCCCGGAGCCGGCGTCTCAGCACACGCTCCGCTCCG
GGCCTGGGTGCCTACAGCAGCCAGAGCAGCAGGGAGTCCGGGACCCGGGCGGCATCTGGGCCAAGTTAGG
CGCCGCCGAGGCCAGCGCTGAACGTCTCCAGGGCCGGAGGAGCCGCGGGGCGTCCGGGTCTGAGCCGCAG
CAAATGGGCTCCGACGTGCGGGACCTGAACGCGCTGCTGCCCGCCGTCCCCTCCCTGGGTGGCGGCGGCG
GCTGTGCCCTGCCTGTGAGCGGCGCGGCGCAGTGGGCGCCGGTGCTGGACTTTGCGCCCCCGGGCGCTTC
GGCTTACGGGTCGTTGGGCGGCCCCGCGCCGCCACCGGCTCCGCCGCCACCCCCGCCGCCGCCGCCTCAC
TCCTTCATCAAACAGGAGCCGAGCTGGGGCGGCGCGGAGCCGCACGAGGAGCAGTGCCTGAGCGCCTTCA
CTGTCCACTTTTCCGGCCAGTTCACTGGCACAGCCGGAGCCTGTCGCTACGGGCCCTTCGGTCCTCCTCC
GCCCAGCCAGGCGTCATCCGGCCAGGCCAGGATGTTTCCTAACGCGCCCTACCTGCCCAGCTGCCTCGAG
AGCCAGCCCGCTATTCGCAATCAGGGTTACAGCACGGTCACCTTCGACGGGACGCCCAGCTACGGTCACA
CGCCCTCGCACCATGCGGCGCAGTTCCCCAACCACTCATTCAAGCATGAGGATCCCATGGGCCAGCAGGG
CTCGCTGGGTGAGCAGCAGTACTCGGTGCCGCCCCCGGTCTATGGCTGCCACACCCCCACCGACAGCTGC
ACCGGCAGCCAGGCTTTGCTGCTGAGGACGCCCTACAGCAGTGACAATTTATACCAAATGACATCCCAGC
TTGAATGCATGACCTGGAATCAGATGAACTTAGGAGCCACCTTAAAGGGCCACAGCACAGGGTACGAGAG
CGATAACCACACAACGCCCATCCTCTGCGGAGCCCAATACAGAATACACACGCACGGTGTCTTCAGAGGC
ATTCAGGATGTGCGACGTGTGCCTGGAGTAGCCCCGACTCTTGTACGGTCGGCATCTGAGACCAGTGAGA
AACGCCCCTTCATGTGTGCTTACCCAGGCTGCAATAAGAGATATTTTAAGCTGTCCCACTTACAGATGCA
CAGCAGGAAGCACACTGGTGAGAAACCATACCAGTGTGACTTCAAGGACTGTGAACGAAGGTTTTCTCGT
TCAGACCAGCTCAAAAGACACCAAAGGAGACATACAGGTGTGAAACCATTCCAGTGTAAAACTTGTCAGC
GAAAGTTCTCCCGGTCCGACCACCTGAAGACCCACACCAGGACTCATACAGGTGAAAAGCCCTTCAGCTG
TCGGTGGCCAAGTTGTCAGAAAAAGTTTGCCCGGTCAGATGAATTAGTCCGCCATCACAACATGCATCAG
AGAAACATGACCAAACTCCAGCTGGCGCTTTAGTAATGAACTAGTCCGTAACTTGAAAGTATTTCGATTT
CTTGGCTTTATATATCTTGTGGAAAGGACGAGGTACATTTCTGGGTTTGCACGGT
