>Addgene plasmid #143745 | TFORF1034 | depositor partial sequence | sequence record 283363 | Barcode
GGTACATTTCTGGGTTTGCACGGT
